>Addgene plasmid #200022 | pLVX-TetOne-zeo_3xHA-TurboID-NLS | addgene full sequence | sequence record 391647 | Addgene NGS Result
ACTACTAAGTTTGTAGTACATATTTAACAAATACAATTTCTTTAAAATGAAAATAATTCAGAGGAATCAC
AGGTTTAGAGTAAATGAAACCACAGGTAATTGGCAGTGGTAATAGGGTATGGGGTGGGAAGTTTGGGATG
ATTTTGGTTAGCTTGAGTTATCCAGTTGATCCAGACATGATAAGATACATTGATGAGTTTGGACAAACCA
CAACTAGAATGCAGTGAAAAAAATGCTTTATTTGTGAAATTTGTGATGCTATTGCTTTATTTGTAACCAT
TATAAGCTGCAATAAACAAGTTGATCTCCCGATCCGTCGACGTCAGGTGGCACTTTTCGGGGAAATGTGC
GCGGAACCCCTATTTGTTTATTTTTCTAAATACATTCAAATATGTATCCGCTCATGAGACAATAACCCTG
ATAAATGCTTCAATAATATTGAAAAAGGAAGAGTATGAGTATTCAACATTTCCGTGTCGCCCTTATTCCC
TTTTTTGCGGCATTTTGCCTTCCTGTTTTTGCTCACCCAGAAACGCTGGTGAAAGTAAAAGATGCTGAAG
ATCAGTTGGGTGCACGAGTGGGTTACATCGAACTGGATCTCAACAGCGGTAAGATCCTTGAGAGTTTTCG
CCCCGAAGAACGTTTTCCAATGATGAGCACTTTTAAAGTTCTGCTATGTGGCGCGGTATTATCCCGTATT
GACGCCGGGCAAGAGCAACTCGGTCGCCGCATACACTATTCTCAGAATGACTTGGTTGAGTACTCACCAG
TCACAGAAAAGCATCTTACGGATGGCATGACAGTAAGAGAATTATGCAGTGCTGCCATAACCATGAGTGA
TAACACTGCGGCCAACTTACTTCTGACAACGATCGGAGGACCGAAGGAGCTAACCGCTTTTTTGCACAAC
ATGGGGGATCATGTAACTCGCCTTGATCGTTGGGAACCGGAGCTGAATGAAGCCATACCAAACGACGAGC
GTGACACCACGATGCCTGTAGCAATGGCAACAACGTTGCGCAAACTATTAACTGGCGAACTACTTACTCT
AGCTTCCCGGCAACAATTAATAGACTGGATGGAGGCGGATAAAGTTGCAGGACCACTTCTGCGCTCGGCC
CTTCCGGCTGGCTGGTTTATTGCTGATAAATCTGGAGCCGGTGAGCGTGGGTCTCGCGGTATCATTGCAG
CACTGGGGCCAGATGGTAAGCCCTCCCGTATCGTAGTTATCTACACGACGGGGAGTCAGGCAACTATGGA
TGAACGAAATAGACAGATCGCTGAGATAGGTGCCTCACTGATTAAGCATTGGTAACTGTCAGACCAAGTT
TACTCATATATACTTTAGATTGATTTAAAACTTCATTTTTAATTTAAAAGGATCTAGGTGAAGATCCTTT
TTGATAATCTCATGACCAAAATCCCTTAACGTGAGTTTTCGTTCCACTGAGCGTCAGACCCCGTAGAAAA
GATCAAAGGATCTTCTTGAGATCCTTTTTTTCTGCGCGTAATCTGCTGCTTGCAAACAAAAAAACCACCG
CTACCAGCGGTGGTTTGTTTGCCGGATCAAGAGCTACCAACTCTTTTTCCGAAGGTAACTGGCTTCAGCA
GAGCGCAGATACCAAATACTGTTCTTCTAGTGTAGCCGTAGTTAGGCCACCACTTCAAGAACTCTGTAGC
ACCGCCTACATACCTCGCTCTGCTAATCCTGTTACCAGTGGCTGCTGCCAGTGGCGATAAGTCGTGTCTT
ACCGGGTTGGACTCAAGACGATAGTTACCGGATAAGGCGCAGCGGTCGGGCTGAACGGGGGGTTCGTGCA
CACAGCCCAGCTTGGAGCGAACGACCTACACCGAACTGAGATACCTACAGCGTGAGCTATGAGAAAGCGC
CACGCTTCCCGAAGGGAGAAAGGCGGACAGGTATCCGGTAAGCGGCAGGGTCGGAACAGGAGAGCGCACG
AGGGAGCTTCCAGGGGGAAACGCCTGGTATCTTTATAGTCCTGTCGGGTTTCGCCACCTCTGACTTGAGC
GTCGATTTTTGTGATGCTCGTCAGGGGGGCGGAGCCTATGGAAAAACGCCAGCAACGCGGCCTTTTTACG
GTTCCTGGCCTTTTGCTGGCCTTTTGCTCACATGTTCTTTCCTGCGTTATCCCCTGATTCTGTGGATAAC
CGTATTACCGCCTTTGAGTGAGCTGATACCGCTCGCCGCAGCCGAACGACCGAGCGCAGCGAGTCAGTGA
GCGAGGAAGCGGAAGAGCGCCCAATACGCAAACCGCCTCTCCCCGCGCGTTGGCCGATTCATTAATGCAG
CTGGCACGACAGGTTTCCCGACTGGAAAGCGGGCAGTGAGCGCAACGCAATTAATGTGAGTTAGCTCACT
CATTAGGCACCCCAGGCTTTACACTTTATGCTTCCGGCTCGTATGTTGTGTGGAATTGTGAGCGGATAAC
AATTTCACACAGGAAACAGCTATGACCATGATTACGCCAAGCTCTAGCTAGAGGTCGACGGTAAACGCTA
GCAATGTCAAGGCCTCTCACTCTCTGATATTCATTTCTTTGCAAGTTATAAATACTGAATAATAAGATGA
CATGAACTACTACTGCTAGAGATTTTCCACACTGACTAAAAGGGTCTGAGGGATCTCTAGTTACCAGAGT
CACACAACAGACGGGCACACACTACTTGAAGCACTCAAGGCAAGCTTTATTGAGGCTTAAGCAGTGGGTT
CCCTAGTTAGCCAGAGAGCTCCCAGGCTCAGATCTGGTCTAACCAGAGAGACCCAGTACAGGCAAAAAGC
AGCTGCTTATATGCAGGATCTGAGGGCTCGCCACTCCCCAGTCCCGCCCAGGCCACGCCTCCCTGGAAAG
TCCCCAGCGGAAAGTCCCTTGTAGCAAGCTCGATATCAGCAGTTCTTGAAGTACTCCGGATGCAGCTCTC
GGGCCACGTGATGAAATGCTAGGCGGCTGTCAAACCTCCACTCTAACACTTCTCTCTCCGGGTCATCCAT
CCCATGCAGGCTCACAGGGTGTAACAAGCTGGTGTTCTCTCCTTTATTGGCCTCTTCTACCTTATCTGGC
TCAACTGGTACTAGCTTGTAGCACCATCCAAAGGTCAGTGGATATCTGACCCCTGGCCCTGGTGTGTAGT
TCTGCTAATCAGGGAAGTAGCCTTGTGTGTGGTAGATCCACAGATCAAGGATATCTTGTCTTCGTTGGGA
GTGAATTAGCCCTTCCAGTCCCCTCTTTTCTTTTAAAAAGTGGCTAAGATCTACAGCTGCCTTGTAAGTC
ATTGGTCTTAAAGGTACCTGAGGTGTGACTGGAAAACCCACCTCCTCCTCCTCTTGTGCTTCTAGCCAGG
CACAATCAGCATTGGTAGCTGCTGTATTGCTACTTGTGATTGCTCCATGTTTTTCTAGGTCTCGACTGCA
GAATTAATTCCAGGCGGGGAGGCGGCCCAAAGGGAGATCCGACTCGTCTGAGGGCGAAGGCGAAGACGCG
GAAGAGGCCGCAGAGCCGGCAGCAGGCCGCGGGAAGGAAGGTCCGCTGGATTGAGGGCCGAAGGGACGTA
GCAGAAGGACGTCCCGCGCAGAATCCAGGTGGCAACACAGGCGAGCAGCCATGGAAAGGACGTCAGCTTC
CCCGACAACACCACGGAATTGTCAGTGCCCAACAGCCGAGCCCCTGTCCAGCAGCGGGCAAGGCAGGCGG
CGATGAGTTCCGCCGTGGCAATAGGGAGGGGGAAAGCGAAAGTCCCGGAAAGGAGCTGACAGGTGGTGGC
AATGCCCCAACCAGTGGGGGTTGCGTCAGCAAACACAGTGCACACCACGCCACGTTGCCTGACAACGGGC
CACAACTCCTCATAAAGAGACAGCAACCAGGATTTATACAAGGAGGAGAAAATGAAAGCCATACGGGAAG
CAATAGCATGATACAAAGGCATTAAAGCAGCGTATCCACATAGCGTAAAAGGAGCAACATAGTTAAGAAT
ACCAGTCAATCTTTCACAAATTTTGTAATCCAGAGGTTGATTGTTCCAGACGCGTTCAGTCCTGCTCCTC
GGCCACGAAGTGCACGCAGTTGCCGGCCGGGTCGCGCAGGGCGAACTCCCGCCCCCACGGCTGCTCGCCG
ATCTCGGTCATGGCCGGCCCGGAGGCGTCCCGGAAGTTCGTGGACACGACCTCCGACCACTCGGCGTACA
GCTCGTCCAGGCCGCGCACCCACACCCAGGCCAGGGTGTTGTCCGGCACCACCTGGTCCTGGACCGCGCT
GATGAACAGGGTCACGTCGTCCCGGACCACACCGGCGAAGTCGTCCTCCACGAAGTCCCGGGAGAACCCG
AGCCGGTCGGTCCAGAACTCGACCGCTCCGGCGACGTCGCGCGCGGTGAGCACCGGAACGGCACTGGTCA
ACTTGGCCATGGTCGCGTTTTGCAAAAGCCTAGGCCTCCAAAAAAGCCTCCTCACTACTTCTGGAATAGC
TCAGAGGCCGAGGCGGCCTCGGCCTCTGCATAAATAAAAAAAATTAGTCAGCCATGGGGCGGAGAATGGG
CGGAACTGGGCGGAGTTAGGGGCGGGATGGGCGGAGTTAGGGGCGGGACTATGGTTGCTGACTAATTGAG
ATGCATGCTTTGCATACTTCTGCCTGCTGGGGAGCCTGGGGACTTTCCACACCTGGTTGCTGACTAATTG
AGATGCATGCTTTGCATACTTCTGCCTGCTGGGGAGCCTGGGGACTTTCCACACCCTAACTGACACACAT
TCGCGCGTTTACCCGGGGAGCATGTCAAGGTCAAAATCGTCAAGAGCGTCAGCAGGCAGCATATCAAGGT
CAAAGTCGTCAAGGGCATCGGCTGGGAGCATGTCTAAGTCAAAATCGTCAAGGGCGTCGGTCGGCCCGCC
GCTTTCGCACTTTAGCTGTTTCTCCAGGCCACATATGATTAGTTCCAGGCCGAAAAGGAAGGCAGGTTCG
GCTCCCTGCCGGTCGAACAGCTCAATTGCTTGTTTCAGAAGTGGGGGCATAGAATCGGTGGTAGGTGTCT
CTCTTTCCTCTTTTGCTACTTGATGCTCCTGTTCCTCCAATACGCAGCCCAGTGTAAAGTGGCCCACGGC
GGACAGAGCGTACAGTGCGTTCTCCAGGGAGAAGCCTTGCTGACACAGGAACGCGAGCTGATTTTCCAGG
GTTTCGTACTGTTTCTCTGTTGGGCGGGTGCCGAGATGCACTTTAGCCCCGTCGCGATGTGAGAGGAGAG
CACAGCGGTATGACTTGGCGTTGTTCCGCAGAAAGTCTTGCCATGACTCGCCTTCCAGGGGGCAGGAGTG
GGTATGATGCCTGTCCAGCATCTCGATTGGCAGGGCATCGAGCAGGGCCCGCTTGTTCTTCACGTGCCAG
TACAGGGTAGGCTGCTCAACTCCCAGCTTTTGAGCGAGTTTCCTTGTCGTCAGGCCTTCGATACCGACTC
CATTGAGTAATTCCAGAGCAGAGTTTATGACTTTGCTCTTGTCCAGTCTAGACATGGTAATTCGATGATC
CCCCTGGGGAGAGAGGTCGGTGATTCGGTCAACGAGGGAGCCGACTGCCGACGTGCGCTCCGGAGGCTTG
CAGAATGCGGAACACCGCGCGGGCAGGAACAGGGCCCACACTACCGCCCCACACCCCGCCTCCCGCACCG
CCCCTTCCCGGCCGCTGCTCTCGGCGCGCCCTGCTGAGCAGCCGCTATTGGCCACAGCCCATCGCGGTCG
GCGCGCTGCCATTGCTCCCTGGCGCTGTCCGTCTGCGAGGGTACTAGTGAGACGTGCGGCTTCCGTTTGT
CACGTCCGGCACGCCGCGAACCGCAAGGAACCTTCCCGACTTAGGGGCGGAGCAGGAAGCGTCGCCGGGG
GGCCCACAAGGGTAGCGGCGAAGATCCGGGTGACGCTGCGAACGGACGTGAAGAATGTGCGAGACCCAGG
GTCGGCGCCGCTGCGTTTCCCGGAACCACGCCCAGAGCAGCCGCGTCCCTGCGCAAACCCAGGGCTGCCT
TGGAAAAGGCGCAACCCCAACCCCGTGGAATTATCACCTCGAGTTTACTCCCTATCAGTGATAGAGAACG
TATGAAGAGTTTACTCCCTATCAGTGATAGAGAACGTATGCAGACTTTACTCCCTATCAGTGATAGAGAA
CGTATAAGGAGTTTACTCCCTATCAGTGATAGAGAACGTATGACCAGTTTACTCCCTATCAGTGATAGAG
AACGTATCTACAGTTTACTCCCTATCAGTGATAGAGAACGTATATCCAGTTTACTCCCTATCAGTGATAG
AGAACGTATAAGCTTTGCTTATGTAAACCAGGGCGCCTATAAAAGAGTGCTGATTTTTTGAGTAAACTTC
AATTCCACAACACTTTTGTCTTATACCAACTTTCCGTACCACTTCCTACCCTCGTAAAGAATTCCCGTAT
ACACCGGATGTACCCGTATGATGTTCCGGATTACGCTGGCTATCCCTACGACGTGCCCGACTATGCCGGG
TACCCCTATGACGTCCCAGACTACGCAGGGGCGGCCAAAGACAATACTGTGCCTCTGAAGCTGATCGCTC
TCCTGGCTAATGGCGAGTTCCATAGTGGCGAACAGCTGGGAGAAACCCTGGGCATGTCCAGGGCCGCTAT
CAACAAGCACATTCAGACTCTGCGCGACTGGGGCGTGGACGTGTTCACCGTGCCCGGAAAGGGCTACTCT
CTGCCCGAGCCTATCCCGCTGCTGAACGCTAAACAGATTCTGGGACAGCTGGACGGCGGGAGCGTGGCAG
TCCTGCCTGTGGTCGACTCCACCAATCAGTACCTGCTGGATCGAATCGGCGAGCTGAAGAGTGGGGATGC
TTGCATTGCAGAATATCAGCAGGCAGGGAGAGGAAGCAGAGGGAGGAAATGGTTCTCTCCTTTTGGAGCT
AACCTGTACCTGAGTATGTTTTGGCGCCTGAAGCGGGGACCAGCAGCAATCGGCCTGGGCCCGGTCATCG
GAATTGTCATGGCAGAAGCGCTGCGAAAGCTGGGAGCAGACAAGGTGCGAGTCAAATGGCCCAATGACCT
GTATCTGCAGGATAGAAAGCTGGCAGGCATCCTGGTGGAGCTGGCCGGAATAACAGGCGATGCTGCACAG
ATCGTCATTGGCGCCGGGATTAACGTGGCTATGAGGCGCGTGGAGGAAAGCGTGGTCAATCAGGGCTGGA
TCACACTGCAGGAAGCAGGGATTAACCTGGACAGGAATACTCTGGCCGCTACGCTGATCCGAGAGCTGCG
GGCAGCCCTGGAACTGTTCGAGCAGGAAGGCCTGGCTCCATATCTGCCACGGTGGGAGAAGCTGGATAAC
TTCATCAATAGACCCGTGAAGCTGATCATTGGGGACAAAGAGATTTTCGGGATTAGCCGGGGGATTGATA
AACAGGGAGCCCTGCTGCTGGAACAGGACGGAGTTATCAAACCCTGGATGGGCGGAGAAATCAGTCTGCG
GTCTGCCGAAAAGGAATTCAGCAGGGCCGACCCCAAGAAGAAGAGGAAGGTGGACCCCAAGAAGAAGAGG
AAGGTGGACCCCAAGAAGAAGAGGAAGGTGTGAGATCCAGACCACCTCCCCTGCGAGCTAAGCTGGACAG
CCAATGACGGGTAAGAGAGTGACATTTTTCACTAACCTAAGACAGGAGGGCCGTCAGAGCTACTGCCTAA
TCCAAAGACGGGTAAAAGTGATAAAAATGTATCACTCCAACCTAAGACAGGCGCAGCTTCCGAGGGATTT
GAGATCCAGACATGATAAGATACATTGATGAGTTTGGACAAACCAAAACTAGAATGCAGTGAAAAAAATG
CCTTATTTGTGAAATTTGTGATGCTATTGCCTTATTTGTAACCATTATAAGCTGCAATAAACAAGTTAAG
TCGATAAACTGGATCTCTGCTGTCCCTGTAATAAACCCGAAAATTTTGAATTTTTGTAATTTGTTTTTGT
AATTCTTTAGTTTGTATGTCTGTTGCTATTATGTCTACTATTCTTTCCCCTGCACTGTACCCCCCAATCC
CCCCTTTTCTTTTAAAGGCGATACCGTCGAGATCCGTTCACTAATCGAATGGATCTGTCTCTGTCTCTCT
CTCCACCTTCTTCTTCTATTCCTTCGGGCCTGTCGGGTCCCCTCGGGGTTGGGAGGTGGGTCTGAAACGA
TAATGGTGAATATCCCTGCCTAACTCTATTCACTATAGAAAGTACAGCAAAAACTATTCTTAAACCTACC
AAGCCTCCTACTATCATTATGAATAATTTTATATACCACAGCCAATTTGTTATGTTAAACCAATTCCACA
AACTTGCCCATTTATCTAATTCCAATAATTCTTGTTCATTCTTTTCTTGCTGGTTTTGCGATTCTTCAAT
TAAGGAGTGTATTAAGCTTGTGTAATTGTTAATTTCTCTGTCCCACTCCATCCAGGTCGTGTGATTCCAA
ATCTGTTCCAGAGATTTATTACTCCAACTAGCATTCCAAGGCACAGCAGTGGTGCAAATGAGTTTTCCAG
AGCAACCCCAAATCCCCAGGAGCTGTTGATCCTTTAGGTATCTTTCCACAGCCAGGATTCTTGCCTGGAG
CTGCTTGATGCCCCAGACTGTGAGTTGCAACAGATGCTGTTGCGCCTCAATAGCCCTCAGCAAATTGTTC
TGCTGCTGCACTATACCAGACAATAATTGTCTGGCCTGTACCGTCAGCGTCATTGACGCTGCGCCCATAG
TGCTTCCTGCTGCTCCCAAGAACCCAAGGAACAAAGCTCCTATTCCCACTGCTCTTTTTTCTCTCTGCAC
CACTCTTCTCTTTGCCTTGGTGGGTGCTACTCCTAATGGTTCAATTTTTACTACTTTATATTTATATAAT
TCACTTCTCCAATTGTCCCTCATATCTCCTCCTCCAGGTCTGAAGATCAGCGGCCGGCCGCTTGCTGTGC
GGTGGTCTTACTTTTGTTTTGCTCTTCCTCTATCTTGTCTAAAGCTTCCTTGGTGTCTTTTATCTCTATC
CTTTGATGCACACAATAGAGGGTTGCTACTGTATTATATAATGATCTAAGTTCTTCTGATCCTGTCTGAA
GGGATGGTTGTAGCTGTCCCAGTATTTGTCTACAGCCTTCTGATGTTTCTAACAGGCCAGGATTAACTGC
GAATCGTTCTAGCTCCCTGCTTGCCCATACTATATGTTTTAATTTATATTTTTTCTTTCCCCCTGGCCTT
AACCGAATTTTTTCCCATCGCGATCTAATTCTCCCCCGCTTAATACTGACGCTCTCGCACCCATCTCTCT
CCTTCTAGCCTCCGCTAGTCAAAATTTTTGGCGTACTCACCAGTCGCCGCCCCTCGCCTCTTGCCGTGCG
CGCTTCAGCAAGCCGAGTCCTGCGTCGAGAGAGCTCCTCTGGTTTCCCTTTCGCTTTCAAGTCCCTGTTC
GGGCGCCACTGCTAGAGATTTTCCACACTGACTAAAAGGGTCTGAGGGATCTCTAGTTACCAGAGTCACA
CAACAGACGGGCACACACTACTTGAAGCACTCAAGGCAAGCTTTATTGAGGCTTAAGCAGTGGGTTCCCT
AGTTAGCCAGAGAGCTCCCAGGCTCAGATCTGGTCTAACCAGAGAGACCCAGTACAGGCAAAAAGCAGCT
GCTTATATGCAGGATCTGAGGGCTCGCCACTCCCCAGTCCCGCCCAGGCCACGCCTCCCTGGAAAGTCCC
CAGCGGAAAGTCCCTTGTAGCAAGCTCGATATCAGCAGTTCTTGAAGTACTCCGGATGCAGCTCTCGGGC
CACGTGATGAAATGCTAGGCGGCTGTCAAACCTCCACTCTAACACTTCTCTCTCCGGGTCATCCATCCCA
TGCAGGCTCACAGGGTGTAACAAGCTGGTGTTCTCTCCTTTATTGGCCTCTTCTACCTTATCTGGCTCAA
CTGGTACTAGCTTGTAGCACCATCCAAAGGTCAGTGGATATCTGACCCCTGGCCCTGGTGTGTAGTTCTG
CTAATCAGGGAAGTAGCCTTGTGTGTGGTAGATCCACAGATCAAGGATATCTTGTCTTCTTTGGGAGTGA
ATTAGCCCTTCCA
Features (pLannotate 1.2.2; 25 found; start..end, strand, type, name):
    168..302     -  polyA_signal   SV40 poly(A) signal: SV40 polyadenylation signal
    350..454     +  promoter       AmpR promoter: bla
    455..1315    +  CDS            AmpR: β-lactamase; bla; confers resistance to ampicillin, carbenicillin, and related antibiotics
   1486..2074    +  rep_origin     ori: high-copy-number ColE1/pMB1/pBR322/pUC origin of replication
   2257..2349    +  CDS            lacI (fragment): lac repressor; lacI; The lac repressor binds to the lac operator to inhibit transcription in E. coli. This inhibition can be relieved by adding lactose or isopropyl-β-D-thiogalactopyranoside (IPTG).
   2362..2383    +  protein_bind   CAP binding site: CAP binding activates transcription in the presence of cAMP. E. coli catabolite activator protein
   2398..2428    +  promoter       lac promoter: promoter for the E. coli lac operon
   2436..2452    +  protein_bind   lac operator: The lac repressor binds to the lac operator to inhibit transcription in E. coli. This inhibition can be relieved by adding lactose or isopropyl-β-D-thiogalactopyranoside (IPTG). lac repressor encoded by lacI
   2604..2861    -  LTR            5' LTR (truncated): truncated 5' long terminal repeat (LTR) from HIV-1
   2909..3427    -  CDS            nef (fragment): NEF_HV1BR - Experimental evidence at protein level: Swiss-Prot protein existence level 1. Extracellular Nef protein targets CD4(+) T-lymphocytes for apoptosis by interacting with CXCR4 surface receptors (PubMed:14990729). From Human immunodeficiency virus type 1 group M subtype B (isolate BRU/LAI) (HIV-1).
   3444..4032    -  misc_feature   WPRE: woodchuck hepatitis virus posttranscriptional regulatory element
   4046..4420    -  CDS            BleoR: antibiotic-binding protein; Sh ble from Streptoalloteichus hindustanus; confers resistance to bleomycin, phleomycin, and Zeocin™
   4429..4758    -  promoter       SV40 promoter: SV40 enhancer and early promoter
   4769..5515    -  CDS            Tet-On® 3G: modified rtTA protein that binds tightly to promoters containing the tet operator in the presence of doxycycline
   5534..6044    -  promoter       hPGK promoter: human phosphoglycerate kinase 1 promoter
   6061..6428    +  promoter       TRE3GS promoter: 3rd-generation Tet-responsive promoter that can be activated by binding of Tet-On® 3G, modified to eliminate binding sites for endogenous mammalian transcription factors
   6547..7503    +  CDS            TurboID: mutant of the E. coli biotin ligase BioID engineered for improved catalytic efficiency (Branon et al., 2018)
   7773..7907    -  polyA_signal   SV40 poly(A) signal: SV40 polyadenylation signal
   7951..8066    -  misc_feature   cPPT/CTS: central polypurine tract and central termination sequence of HIV-1 (lacking the first T)
   8081..8181    -  CDS            Rev (fragment): human immunodeficiency virus 1 (HIV-1) Rev protein; rev; enhances nuclear export of unspliced and incompletely spliced viral mRNAs
   8558..8791    -  misc_feature   RRE: The Rev response element (RRE) of HIV-1 allows for Rev-dependent mRNA export from the nucleus to the cytoplasm.
   8966..9304    -  CDS            HIV-1 gag (fragment): gag protein from human immunodeficiency virus 1; gag
   9288..9413    -  misc_feature   HIV-1 Ψ: packaging signal of human immunodeficiency virus type 1
   9460..9717    -  LTR            5' LTR (truncated): truncated 5' long terminal repeat (LTR) from HIV-1
   9765..1       -  CDS            nef (fragment) (across the origin): NEF_HV1BR - Experimental evidence at protein level: Swiss-Prot protein existence level 1. Extracellular Nef protein targets CD4(+) T-lymphocytes for apoptosis by interacting with CXCR4 surface receptors (PubMed:14990729). From Human immunodeficiency virus type 1 group M subtype B (isolate BRU/LAI) (HIV-1).
