[The description below was written by a language model from this plasmid's Addgene catalogue record and pLannotate feature annotations shown in this document.]
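Description:
pLVX-TetOne-zeo_3xHA-TurboID-NLS is an HIV-1-based lentiviral transfer plasmid built on the pLVX Tet-One backbone for doxycycline-inducible expression of a nuclear-targeted proximity-labelling enzyme in mammalian cells. It is propagated in E. coli as a high-copy plasmid through a ColE1/pUC-type origin with ampicillin selection (AmpR). The catalogue lists a recombination-tolerant growth strain, which suits a vector carrying repeated LTR sequences. The viral portion contains two LTR regions, the Ψ packaging signal with an adjoining gag fragment, the RRE for Rev-dependent nuclear export of the genomic RNA, the cPPT/CTS element and a WPRE that boosts transcript expression. The automated annotation labels both LTRs as truncated 5' LTRs with neighbouring nef fragments, so the table alone does not establish the exact LTR configuration.

The payload follows the all-in-one Tet-One layout. A human PGK promoter constitutively drives the Tet-On 3G transactivator, and a downstream SV40 promoter drives BleoR, allowing Zeocin selection of transduced cells. On the opposite strand, the TRE3GS promoter controls the 3xHA-TurboID-NLS insert, which is terminated by its own SV40 polyadenylation signal. Placing the inducible cassette antisense to the viral genome and the constitutive units helps limit leaky expression and keeps that poly(A) signal from truncating the genomic RNA. Adding doxycycline lets Tet-On 3G bind TRE3GS and switch on TurboID, an engineered E. coli biotin ligase that rapidly biotinylates nearby proteins. Only the TurboID coding region is annotated; the triple HA epitope tag and nuclear localisation signal come from the catalogue entry. Such a construct would typically provide a nuclear TurboID reference in proximity-labelling experiments, though the record does not state this. The sequenced record is slightly shorter than the listed total size.
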