Addgene plasmid #200022: pLVX-TetOne-zeo_3xHA-TurboID-NLS
Purpose: For lentiviral transduction of 3xHA-TurboID-NLS under control of a doxycyline-inducible promoter
Depositing lab: Britt Glaunsinger. Depositing organization: University of California, Berkeley. Publication: The viral packaging motor potentiates Kaposi's sarcoma-associated herpesvirus gene expression late in infection. McCollum CO, Didychuk AL, Liu D, Murray-Nerger LA, Cristea IM, Glaunsinger BA. PLoS Pathog. 2023 Apr 17;19(4):e1011163. doi: 10.1371/journal.ppat.1011163. eCollection 2023 Apr. PubMed 37068108.
Backbone
  Vector backbone: pLVX
  Backbone manufacturer: Clonetech
  Backbone size w/o insert (bp): 8997
  Total vector size (bp): 10140
  Vector type: Mammalian Expression, Lentiviral
  Selectable markers: Zeocin
Growth in bacteria
  Bacterial resistance: Ampicillin, 100 μg/mL
  Growth temperature: 37°C
  Growth strain: NEB Stable
  Copy number: High Copy
Gene/Insert
  Gene/Insert name: 3xHA-TurboID-NLS
  Insert size (bp): 1143
  Promoter: TRE3Gs
  Cloning method: Ligation Independent Cloning
  Sequencing primers: 5′ tcccgtatacaccggatgtacccgtatgatg; 3′ gaggtggtctggatctcacaccttcctcttcttcttggggtcc
Terms and licenses: Academic/Nonprofit Terms; Industry Terms: Not Available to Industry
Depositor comments: Please visit https://doi.org/10.1101/2023.01.29.526158 for bioRxiv preprint.
How to cite: pLVX-TetOne-zeo_3xHA-TurboID-NLS was a gift from Britt Glaunsinger (Addgene plasmid # 200022 ; http://n2t.net/addgene:200022 ; RRID:Addgene_200022)
